>Addgene plasmid #25107 | PP-FTSJ | depositor partial sequence | sequence record 11581 | Author sequence
AATTATAGAAGTAGGGCGGCATATAAGTTAATTGAATTGGATAATAAATATTTGTTCTTAAAAAAAAATA
AAATAATTTTAGATATTGGATGTTATCCAGGTAGTTGGTGTCAAGTTATATTAGAGCGTACTAAAAATTA
TAAAAATAAAATTATAGGAATAGATAAGAAGATAATGGATCCTATACCTAACGTTTATTTTATTCAAGGG
GAAATTGGTAAAGATAATATGAACAATATAAAGAATATAAATTATATTGATAATATGAATAATAATTCTG
TAGATTATAAATTAAAAGAAATATTACAAGATAAAAAAATTGACATTATATTAAGTGACGCTGCTGTTCC
ATGTATCGGAAACAAAATTGATGATCATTTAAATTCTTGTGAACTTACCTTATCAATAACCCATTTTATG
GAACAATATATAAATATAGGTGGTACATATATTGTTAAAATGTATTTGGGTAGTCAAACCAATAATTTAA
AAACATATTTAAAAGGTATGTTCCAACTCGTTCATACAACCAAACCAAAAGCATCGAGAAATGAATCAAG
GGAAATATATCTTGTTTGTAAAAATTTTTTGGGAAGAAAAAAA
