>Addgene plasmid #25107 | PP-FTSJ | addgene partial sequence | sequence record 31184 | 25107 with T7
CTGAATATTTTGTTTACTTTAGAAGGAGATATACCATGCATCATCATCATCATCACAGCAGCGGCAGAGA
AAACTTGTATTTCCAGGGCAATTATAGAAGTAGGGCGGCATATAAGTTAATTGAATTGGATAATAAATAT
TTGTTCTTAAAAAAAAATAAAATAATTTTAGATATTGGATGTTATCCAGGTAGTTGGTGTCAAGTTATAT
TAGAGCGTACTAAAAATTATAAAAATAAAATTATAGGAATAGATAAGAAGATAATGGATCCTATACCTAA
CGTTTATTTTATTCAAGGGGAAATTGGTAAAGATAATATGAACAATATAAAGAATATAAATTATATTGAT
AATATGAATAATAATTCTGTAGATTATAAATTAAAAGAAATATTACAAGATAAAAAAATTGACATTATAT
TAAGTGACGCTGCTGTTCCATGTATCGGAAACAAAATTGATGATCATTTAAATTCTTGTGAACTTACCTT
ATCAATAACCCATTTTATGGAACAATATATAAATATAGGTGGTACATATATTGTTAAAATGTATTTGGGT
AGTCAAACCAATAATTTAAAAACATATTTAAAAGGTATGTTCCAACTCGTTCATACAACCAAACCAAAAG
CATCGAGAAATGAATCAAGGGAAATATATCTTGTTTGTAAAAATTTTTTGGGAAGAAAAAAATGATGACG
AAGCTTGCGGCCGCACTCGAGGATCCGGCTGCTAACAAAGCCCGAAAGGAAGCTGAGTTGGCTGCTGCCA
CCGCTGAGCAATAACTAGCATAACCCCTTGGGGCCTCTAAACGGGTCTTGAGGGGTTTTTTGCTGAAAGG
AGGACCTATATCCGGATATCCCGCAGGAGGCCCGGCAGTACNGGCATAACCCAGCCTATGCCTACAGCAT
CCAGGGTGACGGTGCCGAGGATGACGATGAGCGC
