[The description below was written by a language model from this plasmid's Addgene catalogue record.]
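Description:
PP-FTSJ is a bacterial expression plasmid built on the pET15-MHL backbone from the Structural Genomics Consortium, a pET-type vector recorded as 7737 bp without insert. It is propagated in E. coli under ampicillin selection and is listed as low copy. The record includes no feature table, so the origin of replication and regulatory elements are not explicitly catalogued. The listed sequencing primers (T7 forward and T7 terminator reverse) do indicate that the insert lies between a T7 promoter and T7 terminator. This is the usual pET arrangement, in which transcription depends on T7 RNA polymerase supplied by an appropriate expression host.

The insert is a 603 bp fragment of the Plasmodium falciparum gene PF13_0052, annotated as a ribosomal RNA methyltransferase of the FtsJ type, introduced by restriction enzyme cloning. It is fused to an N-terminal His tag, which allows the recombinant protein to be purified by immobilised metal affinity chromatography. The record does not state whether a protease cleavage site separates the tag from the protein.

The stated purpose is bacterial production of protein for structure determination, and the depositor notes that the insert may not be the full open reading frame. Such truncation is common in structural genomics, where constructs are trimmed to a well-behaved, crystallisable domain. The construct is linked to a deposited Protein Data Bank structure (2PLW), so it serves mainly as a source of this parasite methyltransferase for crystallography, biochemical characterisation or related structural work.
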