Addgene plasmid #25107: PP-FTSJ
Purpose: Bacterial expression for structure determination; may not be full ORF
Depositing lab: Cheryl Arrowsmith. Depositing organization: University of Toronto.
Backbone
  Vector backbone: pET15-MHL
  Backbone manufacturer: SGC
  Backbone size w/o insert (bp): 7737
  Vector type: Bacterial Expression
Growth in bacteria
  Bacterial resistance: Ampicillin, 100 μg/mL
  Growth temperature: 37°C
  Growth strain: DH5alpha
  Copy number: Low Copy
Gene/Insert
  Gene/Insert name: PF13_0052:C34076 (alt names: PDB: 2PLW; ribosomal RNA methyltransferase)
  Species: Plasmodium falciparum
  Insert size (bp): 603
  Tag / fusion protein: His (N terminal on insert)
  Cloning method: Restriction Enzyme
  Sequencing primers: 5′ T7; 3′ T7-term
Terms and licenses: Academic/Nonprofit Terms; Industry Terms: Not Available to Industry
Depositor comments: PDB: 2PLW. http://www.thesgc.org/structures/2PLW/ .
How to cite: PP-FTSJ was a gift from Cheryl Arrowsmith (Addgene plasmid # 25107 ; http://n2t.net/addgene:25107 ; RRID:Addgene_25107)
